>Addgene plasmid #27026 | pQCXIH-Flag Smad3 EPSM | addgene partial sequence | sequence record 33260 | 27026 with LNCX
TTTTGACCTCCATAGAAGACACCGGGACCGATCCAGCCTCCGCGGCCGGGAACGGTGCATTGGAACGGAC
CTGCAGGAATTGATCCGCGGCCGCACCGGTGTGACCATGGACTACAAGGACGACGATGACAAGTCGTCCA
TCCTGCCTTTCACTCCCCCGATCGTGAAGCGCCTGCTGGGCTGGAAGAAGGGCGAGCAGAACGGGCAGGA
GGAGAAATGGTGCGAGAAGGCGGTCAAGAGCCTGGTCAAGAAACTCAAGAAGACGGGGCAGCTGGACGAG
CTGGAGAAGGCCATCACCACGCAGAACGTCAACACCAAGTGCATCACCATCCCCAGGTCCCTGGATGGCC
GGTTGCAGGTGTCCCATCGGAAGGGGCTCCCTCATGTCATCTACTGCCGCCTGTGGCGATGGCCAGACCT
GCACAGCCACCACGAGCTGCGGGCCATGGAGCTGTGTGAGTTCGCCTTCAATATGAAGAAGGACGAGGTG
TGCGTCAATCCCTACCACTACCAGAGAGTAGAGACACCAGTTCTACCTCCTGTGTTGGTGCCACGCCACA
CAGAGATCCCGGCCGAGTTCCCCCCACTGGACGACTACAGCCATTCCATCCCCGAAAACACTAACTTCCC
CGCAGGCATCGAGCCCCAGAGCAATATTCCAGAGGTCCCTCCCCCTGGCTACCTGAGTGAAGATGGAGAA
ACCAGTGACCACCAGATGAACCACAGCATGGACGCAGGTGCTCCAAACCTAGCCCCGAATCCGATGGCCC
CAGCACATAATAACTTGGACCTGCAGCCAGTTACCTACTGCGAAGCCGGCCCTTCTGGTGCTCCATCTCC
TACTACGA
