[The description below was written by a language model from this plasmid's Addgene catalogue record.]
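Description:
pQCXIH-Flag Smad3 EPSM is a retroviral mammalian expression plasmid built on the commercial pQCXIH backbone (about 7.8 kb without insert). It is propagated in E. coli as a high-copy plasmid under ampicillin selection, and transduced or transfected mammalian cells are selected with hygromycin. No feature table accompanies the record, so the regulatory elements are not itemised. The listed sequencing primers (an upstream LNCX primer and a reverse IRES primer) indicate that the insert sits upstream of an IRES. This fits the bicistronic design generally associated with this vector family, in which the gene of interest and the hygromycin resistance gene are translated from a single transcript, so drug resistance tracks with insert expression. The promoter driving the cassette is not stated in the record.

The payload is a human SMAD3 cDNA of roughly 1.3 kb carrying an N-terminal Flag epitope tag. It was amplified by PCR from a pCS2-Flag Smad3 template using a 5′ primer that encodes the tag, then inserted by blunt-end cloning, which destroyed the sites at both junctions. The "EPSM" allele carries four substitutions, T179V, S204A, S208A and S213A, which replace threonine and serine residues with non-phosphorylatable amino acids. The associated publication concerns targeting of activated Smad2/3 by the ubiquitin ligase Nedd4L to limit TGF-β signalling. The construct is therefore suited to making stable cell populations that express a Flag-tagged, phosphorylation-site-mutant Smad3 for comparison with the wild-type protein, for example in studies of Smad3 turnover, ubiquitination and TGF-β responses. The Flag tag allows detection and immunoprecipitation.
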