Addgene plasmid #27026: pQCXIH-Flag Smad3 EPSM
Depositing lab: Joan Massague. Depositing organization: Memorial Sloan-Kettering Cancer Center. Publication: Ubiquitin ligase Nedd4L targets activated Smad2/3 to limit TGF-beta signaling. Gao S, Alarcon C, Sapkota G, Rahman S, Chen PY, Goerner N, Macias MJ, Erdjument-Bromage H, Tempst P, Massague J. Mol Cell. 2009 Nov 13. 36(3):457-68. 10.1016/j.molcel.2009.09.043 PubMed 19917253.
Backbone
  Vector backbone: pQCXIH
  Backbone manufacturer: Clontech
  Backbone size w/o insert (bp): 7800
  Vector type: Mammalian Expression, Retroviral
  Selectable markers: Hygromycin
Growth in bacteria
  Bacterial resistance: Ampicillin, 100 μg/mL
  Growth temperature: 37°C
  Growth strain: DH5alpha
  Copy number: High Copy
Gene/Insert
  Gene/Insert name: Smad3
  Species: H. sapiens (human)
  Insert size (bp): 1300
  Mutation: T179V S204A S208A S213A
  Entrez Gene: SMAD3 (a.k.a. HSPC193, HsT17436, JV15-2, LDS1C, LDS3, MADH3, hMAD-3, hSMAD3, mad3)
  Tag / fusion protein: Flag (N terminal on insert)
  Cloning method: Restriction Enzyme; 5′ cloning site blunt end cloning (destroyed during cloning); 3′ cloning site blunt end cloning (destroyed during cloning)
  Sequencing primers: 5′ LNCX; 3′ IRES-R
Terms and licenses: Academic/Nonprofit Terms; Industry Terms: Not Available to Industry
Depositor comments: cDNA PCRed from pCS2-Flag Smad3 with 5' primer containing Flag tag.
How to cite: pQCXIH-Flag Smad3 EPSM was a gift from Joan Massague (Addgene plasmid # 27026 ; http://n2t.net/addgene:27026 ; RRID:Addgene_27026)
